Addgene plasmid #86554: pAP84
Purpose: Expresses sLucopt luciferase from the constitive Bacillus subtilis promoter Pveg in Clostridium difficile
Depositing lab: Wiep Klaas Smits. Depositing organization: Leiden University Medical Center.
Backbone
  Vector backbone: pRPF185
  Backbone manufacturer: Robert Fagan and Neil Fairweather
  Backbone size w/o insert (bp): 6378
  Total vector size (bp): 7072
  Modifications to backbone: Cut KnpI, BamHI to remove Ptet-gusA; insertion of Pveg-sLucopt
  Vector type: Bacterial Expression, Luciferase, Synthetic Biology
Growth in bacteria
  Bacterial resistance: Chloramphenicol, 25 μg/mL
  Growth temperature: 37°C
  Growth strain: NEB Stable
  Growth instructions: Occasional insertions of an IS element commonly found in E.coli cloning strains is observed; the Pveg promoter seems particularly prone to insertions. If problems are encountered, we recommend maintaining the plasmid in, and isolating it from, strains that are negative for this element. By PCR, MC1061 or derivative strains are negative. DH5a or derivatives should be avoided. IS-less cloning strains (such as MDS42) are recommended. Growth on 20ug/mL Cm on plate (E.coli), or 10 ug/mL Cm in liquid culture (E.coli). For C. difficile selection use Thiamphenicol at 15 ug/mL.
  Copy number: High Copy
Gene/Insert
  Gene/Insert name: Pveg-sLucopt (alt name: secreted luciferase expressed from constitutive promoter)
  Species: Synthetic; Bacillus subtilis
  Insert size (bp): 694
  GenBank ID: NC_000964
  Promoter: Pveg
  Cloning method: Restriction Enzyme; 5′ cloning site KpnI (not destroyed); 3′ cloning site BamHI (not destroyed)
  Sequencing primers: 5′ NF_793 (CACCTCCTTTTTGACTTTAAGCCTACGAATACC); 3′ NF_794 (CACCGACGAGCAAGGCAAGACCG)
Terms and licenses: Academic/Nonprofit Terms; Industry Terms: Not Available to Industry
Depositor comments: Please note that the individual components of this construct (that is, Pveg and sLucopt) are described in Oliveira Paiva AM et al (2016) ACS Synth Biol (DOI: 10.1021/acssynbio.6b00104). During the cloning a mutation occurred that removes the SacI site in between the Pveg and sLucopt genes. The 5' (KpnI) and 3' (BamHI) restriction sites remain.
How to cite: pAP84 was a gift from Wiep Klaas Smits (Addgene plasmid # 86554 ; http://n2t.net/addgene:86554 ; RRID:Addgene_86554)
