[The description below was written by a language model from this plasmid's Addgene catalogue record and pLannotate feature annotations shown in this document.]
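Description:
pAP84 is an Escherichia coli–Clostridium difficile shuttle plasmid built on the pRPF185 backbone for constitutive expression of a secreted luciferase reporter in C. difficile. In E. coli it replicates from a high-copy ColE1/pUC-type origin and is selected through catP, a Clostridium perfringens chloramphenicol acetyltransferase gene that gives chloramphenicol resistance in E. coli and thiamphenicol resistance in C. difficile. An IncP origin of transfer with the adjacent traJ gene and a traI fragment makes the plasmid mobilisable, so it can be moved by conjugation from a suitable E. coli donor into the clostridial host. A large stretch between the E. coli origin and the insert carries no annotation. The record does not say what it contains, although a replicon that functions in C. difficile would be expected somewhere in the backbone.

The payload replaces the Ptet-gusA cassette of the parent vector, which was removed with KpnI and BamHI, with a roughly 0.7 kb Pveg-sLucopt fragment. Pveg is a strong constitutive promoter from Bacillus subtilis. sLucopt is a synthetic secreted luciferase whose coding region matches the catalytic subunit of the Oplophorus gracilirostris (luminous shrimp) luciferase, an enzyme that oxidises coelenterazine-type substrates with emission of blue light. Both flanking cloning sites are retained, but a mutation acquired during cloning removed the SacI site between promoter and gene.

The construct serves as a constitutive luminescence reporter or positive control in C. difficile gene-expression and synthetic-biology work. The depositor notes that the Pveg region is prone to IS-element insertion in common E. coli cloning strains. The repository's sequencing result is 37 nt longer than the depositor's 7,072 nt sequence, though both give the same feature set.
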