Features (pLannotate 1.2.2; 6 found; start..end, strand, type, name):
    210..305     -  CDS            traI (fragment): TRAI6_ECOLX - Experimental evidence at protein level: Swiss-Prot protein existence level 1. The initiation process of transfer DNA synthesis requires the interaction of at least three plasmid-specific components (TraH, I, and J) at the transfer origin resulting in the assembly of a specialised nucleoprotein complex - the relaxosome. Site- and strand-specific cleavage at the transfer origin is dependent on TraI and TraJ. From Escherichia coli.
    343..714     -  CDS            traJ: oriT-recognizing protein; traJ
    747..856     -  oriT           oriT: incP origin of transfer
   1235..1855    -  CDS            catP: CAT2_CLOPF - Protein inferred from homology: Swiss-Prot protein existence level 3. This enzyme is an effector of chloramphenicol resistance in bacteria. From Clostridium perfringens.
   2216..2804    -  rep_origin     ori: high-copy-number ColE1/pMB1/pBR322/pUC origin of replication
   6499..7068    +  CDS            LUCI_OPLGR: Experimental evidence at protein level: Swiss-Prot protein existence level 1. Catalytic subunit of oplophorus-luciferin 2-monooxygenase. Oxidoreductase that converts coelenterazine (the oplophorus luciferin) to coelenteramide under emission of blue light with a maximum at 454 nm. Is also active with bisdeoxycoelenterazine. From Oplophorus gracilirostris (Luminous shrimp).
>Addgene plasmid #86554 | pAP84 | depositor full sequence | sequence record 168712 | pAP84 sequence 7072 bps
GATCCTATAAGTTTTAATAAAACTTTAAATAGAAAAAGGCTTCTCTCATGAGAAGTCTTTTTTATTTAAA
ATAAATATAAAATAAAATAGAGGCTATAAATAGCCTCTATTTTATGTGAGAAATCCCTAAATAAAAAGAT
GCCAGTGTGCTGGAATTCGCCCTTAGGCTGCGCTAGGGACCTCTTTAGCTCCTTGGAAGCTGTCAGTAGT
AGGGGATCGGTCTTGCCTTGCTCGTCGGTGATGTACTTCACCAGCTCCGCGAAGTCGCTCTTCTTGATGG
AGCGCATGGGGACGTGCTTGGCAATCACGCGCACCCCCCGGCCGTTTTAGCGGCTAAAAAAGTCATGGCT
CTGCCCTCGGGCGGACCACGCCCATCATGACCTTGCCAAGCTCGTCCTGCTTCTCTTCGATCTTCGCCAG
CAGGGCGAGGATCGTGGCATCACCGAACCGCGCCGTGCGCGGGTCGTCGGTGAGCCAGAGTTTCAGCAGG
CCGCCCAGGCGGCCCAGGTCGCCATTGATGCGGGCCAGCTCGCGGACGTGCTCATAGTCCACGACGCCCG
TGATTTTGTAGCCCTGGCCGACGGCCAGCAGGTAGGCCGACAGGCTCATGCCGGCCGCCGCCGCCTTTTC
CTCAATCGCTCTTCGTTCGTCTGGAAGGCAGTACACCTTGATAGGTGGGCTGCCCTTCCTGGTTGGCTTG
GTTTCATCAGCCATCCGCTTGCCCTCATCTGTTACGCCGGCGGTAGCCGGCCAGCCTCGCAGAGCAGGAT
TCCCGTTGAGCACCGCCAGGTGCGAATAAGGGACAGTGAAGAAGGAACACCCGCTCGCGGGTGGGCCTAC
TTCACCTATCCTGCCCGGCTGACGCCGTTGGATACACCAAGGAAAGTCTACACGAACCCTTTGGCAAAAT
CCTGTATATCGTGCGAAAAAGGATGGATATACCGAAAAAATCGCTATAATGACCCCGAAGCAGGAAGGGC
GAATTCTGCAGATCTGACCGGTCTCTGAAAATATAAAAACCACAGATTGATACTAAAACCTTGGTTGTGT
TGCTTTTCGGGGCTTAAATCAAGGAAAAATCCTTGTTTTAAGCCTTTCAAAAAGAAACACAAGGTCTTTG
TACTAACCTGTGGTTATGTATAAAATTGTAGATTTTAGGGTAACAAAAAACACCGTATTTCTACGATGTT
TTTGCTTAAATACTTGTTTTTAGTTACAGACAAACCTGAAGTTAACTATTTATCAATTCCTGCAATTCGT
TTACAAAACGGCAAATGTGAAATCCGTCACATACTGCGTGATGAACTTGAATTGCCAAAGGAAGTATAAT
TTTGTTATCTTCTTTATAATATTTCCCCATAGTAAAAATAGGAATCAAATAATCATATCCTTTCTGCAAA
TTCAGATTAAAGCCATCGAAGGTTGACCACGGTATCATAGATACATTAAAAATGTTTTCCGGAGCATTTG
GCTTTCCTTCCATTCTATGATTGTTTCCATACCGTTGCGTATCACTTTCATAATCTGCTAAAAATGATTT
AAAGTCAGACTTACACTCAGTCCAAAGGCTGGAAAATGTTTCAGTATCATTGTGAAATATTGTATAGCTT
GGTATCATCTCATCATATATCCCCAATTCACCATCTTGATTGATTGCCGTCCTAAACTCTGAATGGCGGT
TTACAATCATTGCAATATAATAAAGCATTGCAGGATATAGTTTCATTCCCTTTTCCTTTATTTGTGTGAT
ATCCACTTTAACGGTCATGCTGTAGGTACAAGGTACACTTGCAAAGTAGTGGTCAAAATACTCTTTTCTG
TTCCAACTATTTTTATCAATTTTTTCAAATACCATCTAAGTTCCCTCTCAAATTCAAGTTTATCGCTCTA
ATGAACAAAGATATTATACCACATTTTTGTGAATTTTTCAACTTGCCCACTTCGACTGCACTCCCGACTT
AATAACTTCTTGAACACTTGCCGAAAAAGAAAAACTGCCGGGTACGTACCCGGGATCGATCCCCGCCGAG
CGCTCTTCCGCTTCCTCGCTCACTGACTCGCTGCGCTCGGTCGTTCGGCTGCGGCGAGCGGTATCAGCTC
ACTCAAAGGCGGTAATACGGTTATCCACTGAATCAGGGGATAACGCAGGAAAGAACATGTGAGCAAAAGG
CCAGCAAAAGGCCAGGAACCGTAAAAAGGCCGCGTTGCTGGCGTTTTTCCATAGGCTCCGCCCCCCTGAC
GAGCATCACAAAAATCGACGCTCAAGTCAGAGGTGGCGAAACCCGACAGGACTATAAAGATACCAGGCGT
TTCCCCCTGGAAGCTCCCTCGTGCGCTCTCCTGTTCCGACCCTGCCGCTTACCGGATACCTGTCCGCCTT
TCTCCCTTCGGGAAGCGTGGCGCTTTCTCAATGCTCACGCTGTAGGTATCACAGTTCGGTGTAGGTCGTT
CGCTCCAAGCTGGGCTGTGTGCACGAACCCCCCGTTCAGCCCGACCGCTGCGCCTTATCCGGTAACTATC
GTCTTGAGTCCAACCCGGTAAGACACGACTTATCGCCACTGGCAGCAGCCACTGGTAACAGGATTAGCAG
AGCGAGGTATGTAGGCGGTGCTACAGAGTTCTTGAAGTGGTGGCCTAACTACGGCTACACTAGAAGGACA
GTATTTGGTATCTGCGCTCTGCTGAAGCCAGTTACCTTCGGAAAAAGAGTTGGTAGCTCTTGATCCGGCA
AACAAACCACCGCTGGTAGCGGTGGTTTTTTTGTTTGCAAGCAGCAGATTACGCGCAGAAAAAAAGGATC
TCAAGAAGATCCTTTGATCTTTTCTACGGGGTCTGACGCTCAGTGGAACGAAAACTCACGTTAAGGGATT
TTGGTCATGAAATGCAAGTTTCTAACTAACATACATCATAGTTACTAAACTATGGTAACTATAATTTTAT
TAACTATATTAAGCACTGATTAGTACTATAACTCAATATAAGCATATCCCCTGTATCGTAACTAGAGAAC
CAAACGACGGAAAAAGCGATATAGATAAGTTTAGATAGTGCACCAATTTTTTACTTTTCTATTTTAGAAT
CTAGCATTTCCAATGCTTACTAATACTATTTTTGATTTTTAACTTGTTTTAAAAAAGCACCTACTAATTA
GGATTCTAGCTCTATATTCTAGTTATACATTCTCTATATTCTAGCTCTATATTCTAGTTATACATTCTCT
ATATTCTAGCTCTATATTCTAGTTATACATTCTCTATATTCTAGCTCTATATTCTAGTTATACATTCTCT
ATATTCTAGCTCTATATTCTAGTTATACATTCTCTATATTCTAGCTCTATATTCTAGTTATACATTCTCT
ATATTCTAGCTCTATATTCTAGTTATACATTCTCTAAAAAACATATATATATATACTACATATATATGTA
CAATTATTTTACCAAAAGAAATTTTTAAAACGGCTTAATTTCAATACTTTGATGCCATTTTTTTTTTGCA
ATTCTCGTACAATTATTTTACCAAAAGAAATTTTTATTAATTAGTTTTTTTGCATAAAAATAGGACTAGA
AAATCAATTCTAATCCTATCAAAAATCTACTTGTTTAATCTATATGTATAGTACATAAATCCTCTATCAT
TTATTTTAGTTTCCCATACATCTAAAATTTTAGTATCTAATAAAGATTCTATCATATTTGAAATTCTTTG
CTGTGTTACTCCTAAATCTTTTGCTAATTCCTCTTGATTAATTCTTAATATATTTCCTTTTATTTTATCA
TCTTTGACCAATAAATCTTGCTTATATCTCATATGAGTATATAATCTTAATTCTTCAGTTGAAATTATTC
CCCAAATTACTGCCATGGTAACAAAGTAACTAATAGTATATTGTTTATCTATATTACATCTAACTTCTTT
TACATTGTATGTATCTTTTATTCCTAGCTTTGTAACACCTTTTGTTTTTGTAATATAATCATTATGTTGA
AGTTCTTTTAATGTTTCTCTTAATGTCTTTTCACTCATAACAATGTTTTTAACTTTCTTCTTACGTTTAT
AGGTTATCAGCTCCATTATATCGTCTATGTTTAATTCTCTATCTTTATTGTTAAGTAACACATTATAGAT
AAACAATTGATTACCAGTCATTATTTTAACCCCTTTCCTATTCTTATATTTCAAATCCTTTGAGTGCTTA
TGTGGCATATTGAACAAAGTATCTTCATCACTATATATAAAATCTGATTCTATTTTATTCCAACAATCAC
TATTAAACTCACAACCTGTACAACCAAAATTAACCGTTTTAAGCTTCTCATACATATACTTGACTTGATA
TTCTAGCTCACTATTTGAAAGACTATTTTGTGATATATAGTTCCATTCTCTAGCAACGGATATTACTTGA
CTTAAACTTTTATTCCTCAATCTTAAAGTCACAACTATTTTTTGCAAATCTAGGTTTTTATGTCCATCTT
TACTACCATTTTTTAAAATATCTACTATACAATTTGGTAGCTTACTATCTAATATATATTTTGTATTAGT
ATTACCTACTGTTTTTACATCTTTGCAATATTTTTTAGCTAACTTTTCTATGTCATATCTATATATATTT
TTGTCTTGGTGTATTATTTTTACTTGTTTAGTAGTATTTTTAATATTATATGTATAAGGTACTCTTAATA
CTTGAGTAGATAAATTTGCTTGTTTATCTGCACCCAATTTATTTATTAATGTATTTGTAACTTCTGATAC
TAACTTAATGTTATTAGTTTTATTAATTAGCACATAAACATGGAATCCATTTCCACTATCAACTAGGATA
TGATAATGTAATCCTATCTTAGTAAATAAATTAATTATATCTTTATAATTAAAACCTTGTCCTAATTCTT
TTTTGTCAAAATCAAATCCTAATGCATATCTATTTATTAAGTTTTCATTGGTTCCTGCTTTTCCATCAGT
TGTACATAGGTTAAAAAATGTATTTTCATAATAAATATTTTTTGCGAAGGTAAATTCTACTATATCATCT
ATATTTTTAAAAAAAGTTGTTTTACTATATTCTTTAAATTCTTCTCCGAGTTCTAATTGTTTACTATTAC
TTTTATTATTTTGAAATACTCTAACATATTCATTATCAATAAGATTATTTCCTTGTCCTATACCATCTCT
AAATACTGCCATTAGAAATTTTTTCAACTTATATTTTGAATCTAATTGTTCCATATATTTATTATCTCCT
TATCTAGTTTTTTTAAGAGATAACACTACATTAAATATATACTTATTGACTAATCAACTTTTACAACTAT
TGAATAATTTTAGCTTAGTATGTATAATAATATTGTTAAGATGCTAAAATTGATAGCAATATTATTATAT
AACTACAGATACTTAATCAGTTAGACCGATATTGGAGTTGGTAGCTCCATAAACTCAATTGGTAGTTGAG
TTGTCATTGTCTAGTAGTATTATCTCATTTTGTTGTTATCTTAAAATATTATTTTAAAAATACTCTGCTT
GGTCGGCTTAGGGTATTTTTTTTGTTTAATTCCAATATTGGTTCAAACTCCTGTGTAATACTTTTGACAC
TTCCATCTGTATTGAATTGACAGTTGATATGGTATCTCATTATTGGCTTGTTCTTATGTTTTTCTATGTA
TTTATTTTTTACTTTCAAATAATTTGTATTTCCATTTTTAGTTATGTTTAACACACTATCCTTATTACTC
AATAAAATTATTTTTTGTTTTAACATATGATTTATAGAATCTAAAAATTGATATTGACTTATAATAGTAC
TTTCTACCTCTCTAGCTTTTTCTAGTGTTTCAAATTCTTCAAACTCTGCTATATTGCTATAGTATAGCTT
ATCATTAATAATATTATCTGACAACTTTAATTCCATTTTATAAAACAATTCCAAGTTATGTATAAAATTT
TTAATGTTACAACATATAGACTTATTATTTGTTCTTATATGGTATCTCCATTTACTACTTCTAGCTCTCA
TGTTATATGCACAACTACTCCCAACATAAACATATATTGCTTGTTCTAACTCATATTTTTGTAAAATTTC
AACATCATATCCAGTCAAATCGTACTCTCTCTTATATACAAATGGTTTTTCTAATTTTTTGTTCAATAAA
TCTCCTCCTATTTCTTACTTAATTTAGCTAAAAATCTATTTATATTTCACCTCCTTTTTGACTTTAAGCC
TACGAATACCATATTTATGATTATAACATCTTCTATTTTTCCCAAATCCTTACATCTCCCCTAATTTTTA
GACTTAAGGGCGAATTCTGCATCAAGCTAGCATAAAAATAAGAAGCCTGCATTTGCAGGCTTCTTATTTT
TATGGTACCCTTATTAACGTTGATATAATTTAAATTTTATTTGACAAAAATGGGCTCGTGTTGTACAATA
AATGTAGATCTCCTGCAGTAAAGGAGAAAATTTTATGAGACCAAGTAAAAAATTATTAATAGCTATAATA
TCAATATTCTTAATAAGTTCAGTTCCAGTAAGTGCACATGCAGATAGTGTTTTTACACTTGAAGATTTTG
TGGGTGATTGGAGACAAACTGCTGGATATAATTTAGATCAAGTTTTAGAACAGGGTGGAGTGAGTTCTCT
TTTTCAAAATCTTGGTGTCTCAGTTACACCAATACAAAGAATAGTTTTAAGTGGAGAAAATGGATTAAAG
ATCGATATACATGTAATAATTCCTTATGAGGGACTATCAGGGGACCAAATGGGACAAATTGAGAAAATAT
TCAAAGTTGTATATCCAGTAGACGATCATCACTTTAAAGTAATATTACATTATGGAACTTTAGTAATTGA
TGGTGTAACACCAAATATGATAGATTATTTTGGTAGACCATACGAAGGGATTGCAGTTTTTGATGGAAAG
AAAATAACCGTAACAGGCACTTTGTGGAATGGAAATAAAATAATAGATGAAAGGTTAATTAATCCTGATG
GATCTTTATTGTTTAGAGTAACTATAAACGGTGTTACAGGTTGGAGACTTTGTGAACGTATTCTAGCATA
GG
