Features (pLannotate 1.2.2; 6 found; start..end, strand, type, name):
    210..305     -  CDS            traI (fragment): TRAI6_ECOLX - Experimental evidence at protein level: Swiss-Prot protein existence level 1. The initiation process of transfer DNA synthesis requires the interaction of at least three plasmid-specific components (TraH, I, and J) at the transfer origin resulting in the assembly of a specialised nucleoprotein complex - the relaxosome. Site- and strand-specific cleavage at the transfer origin is dependent on TraI and TraJ. From Escherichia coli.
    343..714     -  CDS            traJ: oriT-recognizing protein; traJ
    747..856     -  oriT           oriT: incP origin of transfer
   1235..1855    -  CDS            catP: CAT2_CLOPF - Protein inferred from homology: Swiss-Prot protein existence level 3. This enzyme is an effector of chloramphenicol resistance in bacteria. From Clostridium perfringens.
   2218..2806    -  rep_origin     ori: high-copy-number ColE1/pMB1/pBR322/pUC origin of replication
   6536..7105    +  CDS            LUCI_OPLGR: Experimental evidence at protein level: Swiss-Prot protein existence level 1. Catalytic subunit of oplophorus-luciferin 2-monooxygenase. Oxidoreductase that converts coelenterazine (the oplophorus luciferin) to coelenteramide under emission of blue light with a maximum at 454 nm. Is also active with bisdeoxycoelenterazine. From Oplophorus gracilirostris (Luminous shrimp).
>Addgene plasmid #86554 | pAP84 | addgene full sequence | sequence record 173277 | Addgene NGS Result
GATCCTATAAGTTTTAATAAAACTTTAAATAGAAAAAGGCTTCTCTCATGAGAAGTCTTTTTTATTTAAA
ATAAATATAAAATAAAATAGAGGCTATAAATAGCCTCTATTTTATGTGAGAAATCCCTAAATAAAAAGAT
GCCAGTGTGCTGGAATTCGCCCTTAGGCTGCGCTAGGGACCTCTTTAGCTCCTTGGAAGCTGTCAGTAGT
AGGGGATCGGTCTTGCCTTGCTCGTCGGTGATGTACTTCACCAGCTCCGCGAAGTCGCTCTTCTTGATGG
AGCGCATGGGGACGTGCTTGGCAATCACGCGCACCCCCCGGCCGTTTTAGCGGCTAAAAAAGTCATGGCT
CTGCCCTCGGGCGGACCACGCCCATCATGACCTTGCCAAGCTCGTCCTGCTTCTCTTCGATCTTCGCCAG
CAGGGCGAGGATCGTGGCATCACCGAACCGCGCCGTGCGCGGGTCGTCGGTGAGCCAGAGTTTCAGCAGG
CCGCCCAGGCGGCCCAGGTCGCCATTGATGCGGGCCAGCTCGCGGACGTGCTCATAGTCCACGACGCCCG
TGATTTTGTAGCCCTGGCCGACGGCCAGCAGGTAGGCCGACAGGCTCATGCCGGCCGCCGCCGCCTTTTC
CTCAATCGCTCTTCGTTCGTCTGGAAGGCAGTACACCTTGATAGGTGGGCTGCCCTTCCTGGTTGGCTTG
GTTTCATCAGCCATCCGCTTGCCCTCATCTGTTACGCCGGCGGTAGCCGGCCAGCCTCGCAGAGCAGGAT
TCCCGTTGAGCACCGCCAGGTGCGAATAAGGGACAGTGAAGAAGGAACACCCGCTCGCGGGTGGGCCTAC
TTCACCTATCCTGCCCGGCTGACGCCGTTGGATACACCAAGGAAAGTCTACACGAACCCTTTGGCAAAAT
CCTGTATATCGTGCGAAAAAGGATGGATATACCGAAAAAATCGCTATAATGACCCCGAAGCAGGAAGGGC
GAATTCTGCAGATCTGACCGGTCTCTGAAAATATAAAAACCACAGATTGATACTAAAACCTTGGTTGTGT
TGCTTTTCGGGGCTTAAATCAAGGAAAAATCCTTGTTTTAAGCCTTTCAAAAAGAAACACAAGGTCTTTG
TACTAACCTGTGGTTATGTATAAAATTGTAGATTTTAGGGTAACAAAAAACACCGTATTTCTACGATGTT
TTTGCTTAAATACTTGTTTTTAGTTACAGACAAACCTGAAGTTAACTATTTATCAATTCCTGCAATTCGT
TTACAAAACGGCAAATGTGAAATCCGTCACATACTGCGTGATGAACTTGAATTGCCAAAGGAAGTATAAT
TTTGTTATCTTCTTTATAATATTTCCCCATAGTAAAAATAGGAATCAAATAATCATATCCTTTCTGCAAA
TTCAGATTAAAGCCATCGAAGGTTGACCACGGTATCATAGATACATTAAAAATGTTTTCCGGAGCATTTG
GCTTTCCTTCCATTCTATGATTGTTTCCATACCGTTGCGTATCACTTTCATAATCTGCTAAAAATGATTT
AAAGTCAGACTTACACTCAGTCCAAAGGCTGGAAAATGTTTCAGTATCATTGTGAAATATTGTATAGCTT
GGTATCATCTCATCATATATCCCCAATTCACCATCTTGATTGATTGCCGTCCTAAACTCTGAATGGCGGT
TTACAATCATTGCAATATAATAAAGCATTGCAGGATATAGTTTCATTCCCTTTTCCTTTATTTGTGTGAT
ATCCACTTTAACGGTCATGCTGTAGGTACAAGGTACACTTGCAAAGTAGTGGTCAAAATACTCTTTTCTG
TTCCAACTATTTTTATCAATTTTTTCAAATACCATCTAAGTTCCCTCTCAAATTCAAGTTTATCGCTCTA
ATGAACAAAGATATTATACCACATTTTTGTGAATTTTTCAACTTGCCCACTTCGACTGCACTCCCGACTT
AATAACTTCTTGAACACTTGCCGAAAAAGAAAAACTGCCGGGTACGTACCCGGGGATCGATCCCCGGCCG
AGCGCTCTTCCGCTTCCTCGCTCACTGACTCGCTGCGCTCGGTCGTTCGGCTGCGGCGAGCGGTATCAGC
TCACTCAAAGGCGGTAATACGGTTATCCACAGAATCAGGGGATAACGCAGGAAAGAACATGTGAGCAAAA
GGCCAGCAAAAGGCCAGGAACCGTAAAAAGGCCGCGTTGCTGGCGTTTTTCCATAGGCTCCGCCCCCCTG
ACGAGCATCACAAAAATCGACGCTCAAGTCAGAGGTGGCGAAACCCGACAGGACTATAAAGATACCAGGC
GTTTCCCCCTTGAAGCTCCCTCGTGCGCTCTCCTGTTCCGACCCTGCCGCTTACCGGATACCTGTCCGCC
TTTCTCCCTTCGGGAAGCGTGGCGCTTTCTCATAGCTCACGCTGTAGGTATCTCAGTTCGGTGTAGGTCG
TTCGCTCCAAGCTGGGCTGTGTGCACGAACCCCCCGTTCAGCCCGACCGCTGCGCCTTATCCGGTAACTA
TCGTCTTGAGTCCAACCCGGTAAGACACGACTTATCGCCACTGGCAGCAGCCACTGGTAACAGGATTAGC
AGAGCGAGGTATGTAGGCGGTGCTACAGAGTTCTTGAAGTGGTGGCCTAACTACGGCTACACTAGAAGAA
CAGTATTTGGTATCTGCGCTCTGCTGAAGCCAGTTACCTTCGGAAAAAGAGTTGGTAGCTCTTGATCCGG
CAAACAAACCACCGCTGGTAGCGGTGGTTTTTTTGTTTGCAAGCAGCAGATTACGCGCAGAAAAAAAGGA
TCTCAAGAAGATCCTTTGATCTTTTCTACGGGGTCTGACGCTCAGTGGAACGAAAACTCACGTTAAGGGA
TTTTGGTCATGAAATGCAAGTTTCTAACTAACATACATCATAGTTACTAAACTATGGTAACTATAATTTT
ATTAACTATATTAAGCACTGATTAGTACTATAACTCAATATAAGCATATCCCCTGTATCGTAACTAGAGA
ACCAAACGACGGAAAAAGCGATATAGATAAGTTTAGATAGTGCACCAATTTTTTACTTTTCTATTTTAGA
ATCTAGCATTTCCAATGCTTACTAATACTATTTTTGATTTTTAACTTGTTTTAAAAAAGCACCTACTAAT
TAGGATTCTAGCTCTATATTCTAGTTATACATTCTCTATATTCTAGCTCTATATTCTAGTTATACATTCT
CTATATTCTAGCTCTATATTCTAGTTATACATTCTCTATATTCTAGCTCTATATTCTAGTTATACATTCT
CTATATTCTAGCTCTATATTCTAGTTATACATTCTCTATATTCTAGCTCTATATTCTAGTTATACATTCT
CTATATTCTAGCTCTATATTCTAGTTATACATTCTCTATATTCTAGCTCTATATTCTAGTTATACATTCT
CTAAAAAACATATATATATATACTACATATATATGTACAATTATTTTACCAAAAGAAATTTTTAAAACGG
CTTAATTTCAATACTTTGATGCCATTTTTTTTTTGCAATTCTCGTACAATTATTTTACCAAAAGAAATTT
TTATTAATTAGTTTTTTTGCATAAAAATAGGACTAGAAAATCAATTCTAATCCTATCAAAAATCTACTTG
TTTAATCTATATGTATAGTACATAAATCCTCTATCATTTATTTTAGTTTCCCATACATCTAAAATTTTAG
TATCTAATAAAGATTCTATCATATTTGAAATTCTTTGCTGTGTTACTCCTAAATCTTTTGCTAATTCCTC
TTGATTAATTCTTAATATATTTCCTTTTATTTTATCATCTTTGACCAATAAATCTTGCTTATATCTCATA
TGAGTATATAATCTTAATTCTTCAGTTGAAATTATTCCCCAAATTACTGCCATGGTAACAAAGTAACTAA
TAGTATATTGTTTATCTATATTACATCTAACTTCTTTTACATTGTATGTATCTTTTATTCCTAGCTTTGT
AACACCTTTTGTTTTTGTAATATAATCATTATGTTGAAGTTCTTTTAATGTTTCTCTTAATGTCTTTTCA
CTCATAACAATGTTTTTAACTTTCTTCTTACGTTTATAGGTTATCAGCTCCATTATATCGTCTATGTTTA
ATTCTCTATCTTTATTGTTAAGTAACACATTATAGATAAACAATTGATTACCAGTCATTATTTTAACCCC
TTTCCTATTCTTATATTTCAAATCCTTTGAGTGCTTATGTGGCATATTGAACAAAGTATCTTCATCACTA
TATATAAAATCTGATTCTATTTTATTCCAACAATCACTATTAAACTCACAACCTGTACAACCAAAATTAA
CCGTTTTAAGCTTCTCATACATATACTTGACTTGATATTCTAGCTCACTATTTGAAAGACTATTTTGTGA
TATATAGTTCCATTCTCTAGCAACGGATATTACTTGACTTAAACTTTTATTCCTCAATCTTAAAGTCACA
ACTATTTTTTGCAAATCTAGGTTTTTATGTCCATCTTTACTACCATTTTTTAAAATATCTACTATACAAT
TTGGTAGCTTACTATCTAATATATATTTTGTATTAGTATTACCTACTGTTTTTACATCTTTGCAATATTT
TTTAGCTAACTTTTCTATGTCATATCTATATATATTTTTGTCTTGGTGTATTATTTTTACTTGTTTAGTA
GTATTTTTAATATTATATGTATAAGGTACTCTTAATACTTGAGTAGATAAATTTGCTTGTTTATCTGCAC
CCAATTTATTTATTAATGTATTTGTAACTTCTGATACTAACTTAATGTTATTAGTTTTATTAATTAGCAC
ATAAACATGGAATCCATTTCCACTATCAACTAGGATATGATAATGTAATCCTATCTTAGTAAATAAATTA
ATTATATCTTTATAATTAAAACCTTGTCCTAATTCTTTTTTGTCAAAATCAAATCCTAATGCATATCTAT
TTATTAAGTTTTCATTGGTTCCTGCTTTTCCATCAGTTGTACATAGGTTAAAAAATGTATTTTCATAATA
AATATTTTTTGCGAAGGTAAATTCTACTATATCATCTATATTTTTAAAAAAAGTTGTTTTACTATATTCT
TTAAATTCTTCTCCGAGTTCTAATTGTTTACTATTACTTTTATTATTTTGAAATACTCTAACATATTCAT
TATCAATAAGATTATTTCCTTGTCCTATACCATCTCTAAATACTGCCATTAGAAATTTTTTCAACTTATA
TTTTGAATCTAATTGTTCCATATATTTATTATCTCCTTATCTAGTTTTTTTAAGAGATAACACTACATTA
AATATATACTTATTGACTAATCAACTTTTACAACTATTGAATAATTTTAGCTTAGTATGTATAATAATAT
TGTTAAGATGCTAAAATTGATAGCAATATTATTATATAACTACAGATACTTAATCAGTTAGACCGATATT
GGAGTTGGTAGCTCCATAAACTCAATTGGTAGTTGAGTTGTCATTGTCTAGTAGTATTATCTCATTTTGT
TGTTATCTTAAAATATTATTTTAAAAATACTCTGCTTGGTCGGCTTAGGGTATTTTTTTTGTTTAATTCC
AATATTGGTTCAAACTCCTGTGTAATACTTTTGACACTTCCATCTGTATTGAATTGACAGTTGATATGGT
ATCTCATTATTGGCTTGTTCTTATGTTTTTCTATGTATTTATTTTTTACTTTCAAATAATTTGTATTTCC
ATTTTTAGTTATGTTTAACACACTATCCTTATTACTCAATAAAATTATTTTTTGTTTTAACATATGATTT
ATAGAATCTAAAAATTGATATTGACTTATAATAGTACTTTCTACCTCTCTAGCTTTTTCTAGTGTTTCAA
ATTCTTCAAACTCTGCTATATTGCTATAGTATAGCTTATCATTAATAATATTATCTGACAACTTTAATTC
CATTTTATAAAACAATTCCAAGTTATGTATAAAATTTTTAATGTTACAACATATAGACTTATTATTTGTT
CTTATATGGTATCTCCATTTACTACTTCTAGCTCTCATGTTATATGCACAACTACTCCCAACATAAACAT
ATATTGCTTGTTCTAACTCATATTTTTGTAAAATTTCAACATCATATCCAGTCAAATCGTACTCTCTCTT
ATATACAAATGGTTTTTCTAATTTTTTGTTCAATAAATCTCCTCCTATTTCTTACTTAATTTAGCTAAAA
ATCTATTTATATTTCACCTCCTTTTTGACTTTAAGCCTACGAATACCATATTTATGATTATAACATCTTC
TATTTTTCCCAAATCCTTACATCTCCCCTAATTTTTAGACTTAAGGGCGAATTCTGCATCAAGCTAGCAT
AAAAATAAGAAGCCTGCATTTGCAGGCTTCTTATTTTTATGGTACCCTTATTAACGTTGATATAATTTAA
ATTTTATTTGACAAAAATGGGCTCGTGTTGTACAATAAATGTAGATCTCCTGCAGTAAAGGAGAAAATTT
TATGAGACCAAGTAAAAAATTATTAATAGCTATAATATCAATATTCTTAATAAGTTCAGTTCCAGTAAGT
GCACATGCAGATAGTGTTTTTACACTTGAAGATTTTGTGGGTGATTGGAGACAAACTGCTGGATATAATT
TAGATCAAGTTTTAGAACAGGGTGGAGTGAGTTCTCTTTTTCAAAATCTTGGTGTCTCAGTTACACCAAT
ACAAAGAATAGTTTTAAGTGGAGAAAATGGATTAAAGATCGATATACATGTAATAATTCCTTATGAGGGA
CTATCAGGGGACCAAATGGGACAAATTGAGAAAATATTCAAAGTTGTATATCCAGTAGACGATCATCACT
TTAAAGTAATATTACATTATGGAACTTTAGTAATTGATGGTGTAACACCAAATATGATAGATTATTTTGG
TAGACCATACGAAGGGATTGCAGTTTTTGATGGAAAGAAAATAACCGTAACAGGCACTTTGTGGAATGGA
AATAAAATAATAGATGAAAGGTTAATTAATCCTGATGGATCTTTATTGTTTAGAGTAACTATAAACGGTG
TTACAGGTTGGAGACTTTGTGAACGTATTCTAGCATAGG
